>Addgene plasmid #63447 | pFusX4-38 | depositor partial sequence | sequence record 105412 | pFusX4_GCC
AGTCTTAAGCGTCTCCCCTGACCCCGGACCAAGTGGTGGCTATCGCCAGCAACAATGGCGGCAAGCAAGC
GCTCGAAACGGTGCAGCGGCTGTTGCCGGTGCTGTGCCAGGACCATGGCCTGACTCCGGACCAAGTGGTG
GCTATCGCCAGCCACGATGGCGGCAAGCAAGCGCTCGAAACGGTGCAGCGGCTGTTGCCGGTGCTGTGCC
AGGACCATGGCCTGACTCCGGACCAAGTGGTGGCTATCGCCAGCCACGATGGCGGCAAGCAAGCGCTCGA
AACGGTGCAGCGGCTGTTGCCGGTGCTGTGCCAGGACCATGGCCGAGACGTC
