>Addgene plasmid #63447 | pFusX4-38 | depositor partial sequence | sequence record 105413 | FusX4
CGTCTCCCCTGACCCCGGACCAAGTGGTGGCTATCGAGACCGGCGCCGCTACGGGCGCGTCCCATTCGCC
ATTCAGGCTGCGCAACTGTTGGGAAGGGCGATCGGTGCGGGCTCTTCGCTATTACGCCAGCTGGCGAAAG
GGGGATGTGCTGCAAGGCGATTAAGTTGGGAACGCCAGGGTTTTCCCAGTCACGACGTTGTAAAACGACG
GCCAGTGAGCGCGCGTAATCGACTCACTATAGGGCGAATTGGGTACCGGGCCCCCCCTCGAGGTCCTCCA
GCTTTTGTTCCCTTTAGTGAGGGTTAATTGCGCGCTTGGCGTAATCATGGTCATAGCTGTTTCCTGTGTG
AAATTGTTATCCGCTCACAATTCCACACAACATACGAGCCGGAAGCATAAAGTGTAAAGCCTGGGGTGCC
TAATGAGTGAGCTAACTCACATTAATTGCGTTGCGCTCACTGCCCGCTTTCCACCGGTGGTCTCTGGCGG
CAAGCAAGCGCTCGAAACGGTGCAGCGGCTGTTGCCGGTGCTGTGCCAGGACCATGGCCGAGACGTCTAG
ACCAGCCAGGACAGAAATGCCTCGACTTCGCTGCTACCCAAGGTTGCCGGGTGACGCACACCGTGGAAAC
GGATGAAGGCACGAACCCAGTGGACATAAGCCTGTTCGGTTCGTAAGCTGTAATGCAAGTAGCGTATGCG
CTCACGCAACTGGTCCAGAACCTTGACCGAACGCAGCGGTGGTAACGGCGCAGTGGCGGTTTTCATGGCT
TGTTATGACTGTTTTTTTGGGGTACAGTCTATGCCTCGGGCATCCAAGCAGCAAGCGCGTTACGCCGTGG
GTCGATGTTTGATGTTATGGAGCAGCAACGATGTTACGCAGCAGGGCAGTCGCCCTAAAACAAAGTTAAA
CATTATGAGGGAAGCGGTGATCGCCGAAGTATCGACTCAACTATCAGAGGTAGTTGGCGTCATCGAGCGC
CATCTCGAACCGACGTTGCTGGCCGTACATTTGTACGGCTCCGCAGTGGATGGCGGCCTGAAGCCACACA
GTGATATTGATTTGCTGGTTACGGTGACCGTAAGGCTTGATGAAACAACGCGGCGAGCTTTGATCAACGA
CCTTTTGGAAACTTCGGCTTCCCCTGGAGAGAGCGAGATTCTCCGCGCTGTAGAAGTCACCATTGTTGTG
CACGACGACATCATTCCGTGGCGTTATCCAGCTAAGCGCGAACTGCAATTTGGAGAATGGCAGCGCAATG
ACATTCTTGCAGGTATCTTCGAGCCAGCCACGATCGACATTGATCTGGCTATCTTGCTGACAAAAGCAAG
AGAACATAGCGTTGCCTTGGTAGGTCCAGCGGCGGAGGAACTCTTTGATCCGGTTCCTGAACAGGATCTA
TTTGAGGCGCTAAATGAAACCTTAACGCTATGGAACTCGCCGCCCGACTGGGCTGGCGATGAGCGAAATG
TAGTGCTTACGTTGTCCCGCATTTGGTACAGCGCAGTAACCGGCAAAATCGCGCCGAAGGATGTCGCTGC
CGACTGGGCAATGGAGCGCCTGCCGGCCCAGTATCAGCCCGTCATACTTGAAGCTAGACAGGCTTATCTT
GGACAAGAAGAAGATCGCTTGGCCTCGCGCGCAGATCAGTTGGAAGAATTTGTCCACTACGTGAAAGGCG
AGATCACCAAGGTAGTCGGCAAATAACCCTCGAGCCACCCATGACCAAAATCCCTTAACGTGAGTTACGC
GTCGTTCCACTGAGCGTCAGACCCCGTAGAAAAGATCAAAGGATCTTCTTGAGATCCTTTTTTTCTGCGC
GTAATCTGCTGCTTGCAAACAAAAAAACCACCGCTACCAGCGGTGGTTTGTTTGCCGGATCAAGAGCTAC
CAACTCTTTTTCCGAAGGTAACTGGCTTCAGCAGAGCGCAGATACCAAATACTGTCCTTCTAGTGTAGCC
GTAGTTAGGCCACCACTTCAAGAACTCTGTAGCACCGCCTACATACCTCGCTCTGCTAATCCTGTTACCA
GTGGCTGCTGCCAGTGGCGATAAGTCGTGTCTTACCGGGTTGGACTCAAGACGATAGTTACCGGATAAGG
CGCAGCGGTCGGGCTGAACGGGGGGTTCGTGCACACAGCCCAGCTTGGAGCGAACGACCTACACCGAACT
GAGATACCTACAGCGTGAGCATTGAGAAAGCGCCACGCTTCCCGAAGGGAGAAAGGCGGACAGGTATCCG
GTAAGCGGCAGGGTCGGAACAGGAGAGCGCACGAGGGAGCTTCCAGGGGGAAACGCCTGGTATCTTTATA
GTCCTGTCGGGTTTCGCCACCTCTGACTTGAGCGTCGATTTTTGTGATGCTCGTCAGGGGGGCGGAGCCT
ATGGAAAAACGCCAGCAACGCGGCCTTTTTACGGTTCCTGGCCTTTTGCTGGCCTTTTGCTCACATGTTC
TTTCCTGCGTTATCCCCTGATTCTGTGGATAACCGTATTACCGCCTTTGAGTGAGCTGATACCGCTCGCC
GCAGCCGAACGACCGAGCGCAGCGAGTCAGTGAGCGAGGAAGCGGAAGAGCGCCCAATACGCAAACCGCC
TCTCCCCGCGCGTTGGCCGATTCATTAATGCAGCTGGCACGACAGGTTTCCCGACTGGAAAGCGGGCAGT
GAGCGCAACGCAATTAATACGCGTACCGCTAGCCAGGAAGAGTTTGTAGAAACGCAAAAAGGCCATCCGT
CAGGATGGCCTTCTGCTTAGTTTGATGCCTGGCAGTTTATGGCGGGCGTCCTGCCCGCCACCCTCCGGGC
CGTTGCTTCACAACGTTCAAATCCGCTCCCGGCGGATTTGTCCTACTCAGGAGAGCGTTCACCGACAAAC
AACAGATAAAACGAAAGGCCCAGTCTTCCGACTGAGCCTTTCGTTTTATTTGATGCCTGGCAGTTCCCTA
CTCTCGCGTTAACGCTAGCATGGATGTTTTCCCAGTCACGACGTTGTAAAACGACGGCCAGTCTTAAG
