>Addgene plasmid #63447 | pFusX4-38 | addgene partial sequence | sequence record 116119 | pCR8_R1 5'-cgaaccgaacaggcttatgt-3'
GGTGTGCGTCACCCGGCAACCTTGGGTAGCAGCGAAGTCGAGGCATTTCTGTCCTGGCTGGTCTAGACGT
CTCGGCCATGGTCCTGGCACAGCACCGGCAACAGCCGCTGCACCGTTTCGAGCGCTTGCTTGCCGCCATC
GTGGCTGGCGATAGCCACCACTTGGTCCGGAGTCAGGCCATGGTCCTGGCACAGCACCGGCAACAGCCGC
TGCACCGTTTCGAGCGCTTGCTTGCCGCCATCGTGGCTGGCGATAGCCACCACTTGGTCCGGAGTCAGGC
CATGGTCCTGGCACAGCACCGGCAACAGCCGCTGCACCGTTTCGAGCGCTTGCTTGCCGCCATTGTTGCT
GGCGATAGCCACCACTTGGTCCGGGGTCAGGGGAGACGCTTAAGACTGGCCGTCGTTTTACAACGTCGTG
ACTGGGAAAACATCCATGCTAGCGTTAACGCGAGAGTAGGGAACTGCCAGGCATCAAATAAAACGAAAGG
CTCAGTCGGAAGACTGGGCCTTTCGTTTTATCTGTTGTTTGTCGGTGAACGCTCTCCTGAGTAGGACAAA
TCCGCCGGGAGCGGATTTGAACGTTGTGAAGCAACGGCCCGGAGGGTGGCGGGCAGGACGCCCGCCATAA
ACTGCCAGGCATCAAACTAAGCAGAAGGCCATCCTGACGGATGGCCTTTTTGCGTTTCTACAAACTCTTC
CTGGCTA
