[The description below was written by a language model from this plasmid's Addgene catalogue record.]
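Description:
pFusX4-38 is a library component plasmid from the FusX TALE assembly system, a scheme designed to build custom TAL effector repeat arrays in a single rapid step. It is built on the FusX4 backbone (about 3 kb without insert), is maintained in E. coli as a high-copy plasmid, and is selected with spectinomycin. The record does not include a feature map, so the origin of replication and other backbone elements are not specified. The listed sequencing primers are named for pCR8, which hints at a pCR8-type lineage, though the record does not say so directly.

The insert is a synthetic, pre-assembled trimer of TALE repeats carrying the repeat-variable diresidues NN, HD and HD. Under the standard TALE recognition code, NN preferentially reads guanine and HD reads cytosine, which matches the alternative insert name indicating a GCC target triplet. This trimer is assigned to RVD positions 10 to 12 of the final array. The "X4" designation marks the positional library it belongs to, and each member of that library represents a different three-RVD combination for the same slot. The trimer was cloned using BsaI, a type IIS enzyme, and both sites were destroyed in the process, as is typical of Golden Gate-style cloning.

In use, a researcher picks this plasmid when positions 10 to 12 of the intended DNA target read GCC, then combines it with the corresponding plasmids from the other positional libraries and a receiver vector to generate a complete TALEN or other TALE fusion for genome editing. There is no expression cassette described for this plasmid itself. It serves purely as a modular donor of repeat units.
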