Addgene plasmid #63447: pFusX4-38
Purpose: Encodes RVD positions 10-12 in TALEN assembly
Depositing lab: Stephen Ekker. Depositing organization: Mayo Foundation for Medical Education and Research. Publication: FusX: A rapid one-step TALE assembly system for genome science. Ma AC, McNulty MS, Tanya PL, Jarryd CM, Martinez-Galvez G, Argue DP, Lee HB, Urban MD, Bullard CE, Blackburn PR, Man TK, Clark KJ, Ekker SC. Hum Gene Ther. 2016 Jun;27(6):451-63. doi: 10.1089/hum.2015.172 PubMed 26854857.
Backbone
  Vector backbone: FusX4
  Backbone size w/o insert (bp): 3008
  Vector type: TALEN
Growth in bacteria
  Bacterial resistance: Spectinomycin, 50 μg/mL
  Growth temperature: 37°C
  Growth strain: DH5alpha
  Copy number: High Copy
Gene/Insert
  Gene/Insert name: NN HD HD (alt name: X4_GCC)
  Species: Synthetic
  Mutation: none
  Cloning method: Restriction Enzyme; 5′ cloning site BsaI (destroyed during cloning); 3′ cloning site BsaI (destroyed during cloning)
  Sequencing primers: 5′ pCR8_F1; 3′ pCR8_R1
Terms and licenses: Academic/Nonprofit Terms; Industry Terms: Not Available to Industry
How to cite: pFusX4-38 was a gift from Stephen Ekker (Addgene plasmid # 63447 ; http://n2t.net/addgene:63447 ; RRID:Addgene_63447)
